>Addgene plasmid #190630 | pBAD-SPW-RHH | addgene full sequence | sequence record 372336 | Addgene NGS Result
ATCGATGCATAATGTGCCTGTCAAATGGACGAAGCAGGGATTCTGCAAACCCTATGCTACTCCGTCAAGC
CGTCAATTGTCTGATTCGTTACCAATTATGACAACTTGACGGCTACATCATTCACTTTTTCTTCACAACC
GGCACGGAACTCGCTCGGGCTGGCCCCGGTGCATTTTTTAAATACCCGCGAGAAATAGAGTTGATCGTCA
AAACCAACATTGCGACCGACGGTGGCGATAGGCATCCGGGTGGTGCTCAAAAGCAGCTTCGCCTGGCTGA
TACGTTGGTCCTCGCGCCAGCTTAAGACGCTAATCCCTAACTGCTGGCGGAAAAGATGTGACAGACGCGA
CGGCGACAAGCAAACATGCTGTGCGACGCTGGCGATATCAAAATTGCTGTCTGCCAGGTGATCGCTGATG
TACTGACAAGCCTCGCGTACCCGATTATCCATCGGTGGATGGAGCGACTCGTTAATCGCTTCCATGCGCC
GCAGTAACAATTGCTCAAGCAGATTTATCGCCAGCAGCTCCGAATAGCGCCCTTCCCCTTGCCCGGCGTT
AATGATTTGCCCAAACAGGTCGCTGAAATGCGGCTGGTGCGCTTCATCCGGGCGAAAGAACCCCGTATTG
GCAAATATTGACGGCCAGTTAAGCCATTCATGCCAGTAGGCGCGCGGACGAAAGTAAACCCACTGGTGAT
ACCATTCGCGAGCCTCCGGATGACGACCGTAGTGATGAATCTCTCCTGGCGGGAACAGCAAAATATCACC
CGGTCGGCAAACAAATTCTCGTCCCTGATTTTTCACCACCCCCTGACCGCGAATGGTGAGATTGAGAATA
TAACCTTTCATTCCCAGCGGTCGGTCGATAAAAAAATCGAGATAACCGTTGGCCTCAATCGGCGTTAAAC
CCGCCACCAGATGGGCATTAAACGAGTATCCCGGCAGCAGGGGATCATTTTGCGCTTCAGCCATACTTTT
CATACTCCCGCCATTCAGAGAAGAAACCAATTGTCCATATTGCATCAGACATTGCCGTCACTGCGTCTTT
TACTGGCTCTTCTCGCTAACCAAACCGGTAACCCCGCTTATTAAAAGCATTCTGTAACAAAGCGGGACCA
AAGCCATGACAAAAACGCGTAACAAAAGTGTCTATAATCACGGCAGAAAAGTCCACATTGATTATTTGCA
CGGCGTCACACTTTGCTATGCCATAGCATTTTTATCCATAAGATTAGCGGATACTACCTGACGCTTTTTA
TCGCAACTCTCTACTGTTTCTCCATACCCGTTTTTTTGGGCTAGAAATAATTTTGTTTAACTTTAAGAAG
GAGATATACATATGCGGGGTTCTCATCATCATCATCATCATGGTATGGCTAGCATGACTGGTGGACAGCA
AATGGGTCGGGATCTGTACGAGAACCTGTACTTCCAGGGCTCGAGAATGGTGAGCAAGGGCGAGGCAGTG
ATCAAGGAGTTCATGCGGTTCAAGGTGCACATGGAGGGCTCCATGAACGGCCACGAGTTCGAGATCGAGG
GCGAGGGCGAGGGCCGCCCCTACGAGGGCACCCAGACCGCCAAGCTGAAGGTGACCAAGGGTGGCCCCCT
GCCCTTCTCCTGGGACATCCTGTCCCCTCAGTTCATGTACGGCTCCAGGGCCTTCATCAAGCACCCCGCC
GACATCCCCGACTACTATAAGCAGTCCTTCCCCGAGGGCTTCAAGTGGGAGCGCGTGATGAACTTCGAGG
ACGGCGGCGCCGTGACCGTGACCCAGGACACCTCCCTGGAGGACGGCACCCTGATCTACAAGGTGAAGCT
CCGCGGCACCAACTTCCCTCCTGACGGCCCCGTAATGCAGAAGAAGACAATGGGCTGGGAAGCGTCCACC
GAGCGGTTGTACCCCAGGGACGGCGTGCTGAAGGGCGACATTCATATGGCCCTGCGCCTGAAGGACGGCG
GCCACTACCTGGCGGACTTCAAGACCACCTACAAGGCCAAGAAGCCCGTGCAGATGCCCGGCGCCTACAA
CGTCGACCGCAAGTTGGACATCACCTCCCACAACGAGGACTACACCGTGGTGGAACAGTACGAACGCTCC
GAGGGCCGCCACTCCACCGGCGGCGGTACCGGAGGGAGTGGGGGAACAGGCGGGAGTGGAGGAACAGGGG
GATGGGAATTGCAAAGCGGGGGCACTGGCGGGTCGGGTGGTACTGGTGGAAGTGGTGCATGCGGCGAGGC
ATTGATCAAGGAGTACATGCGGTTCAAGGTGCACATGGAGGGCTCCATGGACGGCCACGAGTTCGAGATC
GAGGGCGAGGGCGAGGGCCGCCCCTACGAGGGCACCCATACCGCCAAGCTGAAGGTGACCAAGGGTGGCC
CCCTGCCCTTCTCCTGGGACATCCTGTCCCCTCAGTTCGGGTACGGCTCCAGGGCCTTCATCAAGCACCC
CGCCGACATCCCCGACTACTATAAGCAGTCCTTCCCCGAGGGCTTCAAGTGGGAGCGCGTGATGAACTTC
GAGGACGGCGGCGCCGTGACCGTGACCCAGGACACCTCCCTGGAGGACGGCACCCTGATCCACAAGGTGA
AGCTCCGCGGCACCAACTTCCCTCCTGACGGCCCCGTAATGCAGAGGAAGACAATGGGCTGGGAAGCGTC
CACCGAGCGGTTGTACCCCAGGGACGGCGTGCTGAAGGGCGACATTCATATGGCCCTGCGCCTGAAGGAC
GGCGGCCACTACCTGGCGGACTGCAAGACCACCTACAAGGCCAAGAAGCCCGTGCAGATGCCCGGCGCCT
ACAACGTCGACCGCAAGTTGGACATCACCTCCCACAACGAGGACTACACCGTGGTGGAACAGTACGAACG
CTCAGAGGGCCGCCACTCCACCGGCGGCATGGACGAGCTGTACTAAGAATTCGAAGCTTGGCTGTTTTGG
CGGATGAGAGAAGATTTTCAGCCTGATACAGATTAAATCAGAACGCAGAAGCGGTCTGATAAAACAGAAT
TTGCCTGGCGGCAGTAGCGCGGTGGTCCCACCTGACCCCATGCCGAACTCAGAAGTGAAACGCCGTAGCG
CCGATGGTAGTGTGGGGTCTCCCCATGCGAGAGTAGGGAACTGCCAGGCATCAAATAAAACGAAAGGCTC
AGTCGAAAGACTGGGCCTTTCGTTTTATCTGTTGTTTGTCGGTGAACGCTCTCCTGAGTAGGACAAATCC
GCCGGGAGCGGATTTGAACGTTGCGAAGCAACGGCCCGGAGGGTGGCGGGCAGGACGCCCGCCATAAACT
GCCAGGCATCAAATTAAGCAGAAGGCCATCCTGACGGATGGCCTTTTTGCGTTTCTACAAACTCTTTTGT
TTATTTTTCTAAATACATTCAAATATGTATCCGCTCATGAGACAATAACCCTGATAAATGCTTCAATAAT
ATTGAAAAAGGAAGAGTATGAGTATTCAACATTTCCGTGTCGCCCTTATTCCCTTTTTTGCGGCATTTTG
CCTTCCTGTTTTTGCTCACCCAGAAACGCTGGTGAAAGTAAAAGATGCTGAAGATCAGTTGGGTGCACGA
GTGGGTTACATCGAACTGGATCTCAACAGCGGTAAGATCCTTGAGAGTTTTCGCCCCGAAGAACGTTTTC
CAATGATGAGCACTTTTAAAGTTCTGCTATGTGGCGCGGTATTATCCCGTGTTGACGCCGGGCAAGAGCA
ACTCGGTCGCCGCATACACTATTCTCAGAATGACTTGGTTGAGTACTCACCAGTCACAGAAAAGCATCTT
ACGGATGGCATGACAGTAAGAGAATTATGCAGTGCTGCCATAACCATGAGTGATAACACTGCGGCCAACT
TACTTCTGACAACGATCGGAGGACCGAAGGAGCTAACCGCTTTTTTGCACAACATGGGGGATCATGTAAC
TCGCCTTGATCGTTGGGAACCGGAGCTGAATGAAGCCATACCAAACGACGAGCGTGACACCACGATGCCT
GCAGCAATGGCAACAACGTTGCGCAAACTATTAACTGGCGAACTACTTACTCTAGCTTCCCGGCAACAAT
TAATAGACTGGATGGAGGCGGATAAAGTTGCAGGACCACTTCTGCGCTCGGCCCTTCCGGCTGGCTGGTT
TATTGCTGATAAATCTGGAGCCGGTGAGCGTGGGTCTCGCGGTATCATTGCAGCACTGGGGCCAGATGGT
AAGCCCTCCCGTATCGTAGTTATCTACACGACGGGGAGTCAGGCAACTATGGATGAACGAAATAGACAGA
TCGCTGAGATAGGTGCCTCACTGATTAAGCATTGGTAACTGTCAGACCAAGTTTACTCATATATACTTTA
GATTGATT
[125 nt withheld, positions 4349-4473]
C
[141 nt withheld, positions 4475-4615]
CCTTTGACGTTGGAGTCCACGTTCTTT
[37 nt withheld, positions 4643-4679]
ACCCTATCTCGGGCTATTCTTTTGATTTATAAGGGATTTTGCCGATTTCGGCCTATTGGTTAAAAAATGA
GCTGATTTAACAAAAATTTAACGCGAATTTTAACAAAATATTAACGTTTACAATTTAAAAGGATCTAGGT
GAAGATCCTTTTTGATAATCTCATGACCAAAATCCCTTAACGTGAGTTTTCGTTCCACTGAGCGTCAGAC
CCCGTAGAAAAGATCAAAGGATCTTCTTGAGATCCTTTTTTTCTGCGCGTAATCTGCTGCTTGCAAACAA
AAAAACCACCGCTACCAGCGGTGGTTTGTTTGCCGGATCAAGAGCTACCAACTCTTTTTCCGAAGGTAAC
TGGCTTCAGCAGAGCGCAGATACCAAATACTGTCCTTCTAGTGTAGCCGTAGTTAGGCCACCACTTCAAG
AACTCTGTAGCACCGCCTACATACCTCGCTCTGCTAATCCTGTTACCAGTGGCTGCTGCCAGTGGCGATA
AGTCGTGTCTTACCGGGTTGGACTCAAGACGATAGTTACCGGATAAGGCGCAGCGGTCGGGCTGAACGGG
GGGTTCGTGCACACAGCCCAGCTTGGAGCGAACGACCTACACCGAACTGAGATACCTACAGCGTGAGCTA
TGAGAAAGCGCCACGCTTCCCGAAGGGAGAAAGGCGGACAGGTATCCGGTAAGCGGCAGGGTCGGAACAG
GAGAGCGCACGAGGGAGCTTCCAGGGGGAAACGCCTGGTATCTTTATAGTCCTGTCGGGTTTCGCCACCT
CTGACTTGAGCGTCGATTTTTGTGATGCTCGTCAGGGGGGCGGAGCCTATGGAAAAACGCCAGCAACGCG
GCCTTTTTACGGTTCCTGGCCTTTTGCTGGCCTTTTGCTCACATGTTCTTTCCTGCGTTATCCCCTGATT
CTGTGGATAACCGTATTACCGCCTTTGAGTGAGCTGATACCGCTCGCCGCAGCCGAACGACCGAGCGCAG
CGAGTCAGTGAGCGAGGAAGCGGAAGAGCGCCTGATGCGGTATTTTCTCCTTACGCATCTGTGCGGTATT
TCACACCGCATCTGGTGCACTCTCAGTACAATCTGCTCTGATGCCGCATAGTTAAGCCAGTATACACTCC
GCTATCGCTACGTGACTGGGTCATGGCTGCGCCCCGACACCCGCCAACACCCGCTGACGCGCCCTGACGG
GCTTGTCTGCTCCCGGCATCCGCTTACAGACAAGCTGTGACCGTCTCCGGGAGCTGCATGTGTCAGAGGT
TTTCACCGTCATCACCGAAACGCGCGAGGCAGAAGGAGATGGCGCCCAACAGTCCCCCGGCCACGGGGCC
TGCCACCATACCCACGCCGAAACAAGCGCTCATGAGCCCGAAGTGGCGAGCCCGATCTTCCCCATCGGTG
ATGTCGGCGATATAGGCGCCAGCAACCGCACCTGTGGCGCCGGTGATGCCGGCCACGATGCGTCCGGCGT
AGAGGATCTGCTCATGTTTGACAGCTTATC
Features (pLannotate 1.2.2; 17 found; start..end, strand, type, name):
     96..974     -  CDS            araC: L-arabinose regulatory protein; araC
   1001..1285    +  promoter       araBAD promoter: araBAD; promoter of the L-arabinose operon of E. coli; the araC regulatory gene is transcribed in the opposite direction (Guzman et al., 1995)
   1312..1334    +  RBS            RBS: efficient ribosome binding site from bacteriophage T7 gene 10 (Olins and Rangwala, 1989)
   1354..1374    +  CDS            capTEV™ (fragment): composite tag for in vivo biotinylation, TEV protease cleavage, and 6xHis tagging
   1375..1407    +  CDS            T7 tag (gene 10 leader): leader peptide from bacteriophage T7 gene 10 promotes efficient translation in E. coli
   1447..2913    +  CDS            tdTomato: tdTomato is a basic (constitutively fluorescent) orange fluorescent protein published in 2004, derived from Discosoma sp.. It is reported to be a somewhat slowly-maturing tandem dimer with low acid sensitivity.
   3013..3128    +  ncRNA          5S rRNA: Accession: RF00001 - 5S ribosomal RNA
   3132..3218    +  terminator     rrnB T1 terminator: Escherichia coli rrnB; transcription terminator T1 from the E. coli rrnB gene
   3310..3337    +  terminator     rrnB T2 terminator: transcription terminator T2 from the E. coli rrnB gene
   3356..3447    +  promoter       AmpR promoter: bla
   3448..4308    +  CDS            AmpR: β-lactamase; bla; confers resistance to ampicillin, carbenicillin, and related antibiotics
   4350..4730    +  rep_origin     M13 ori (sequence partly withheld): M13 bacteriophage origin of replication; arrow indicates direction of (+) strand synthesis
   4916..5504    +  rep_origin     ori: high-copy-number ColE1/pMB1/pBR322/pUC origin of replication
   5690..5830    -  misc_feature   bom: basis of mobility region from pBR322
   5932..5971    -  CDS            rop (fragment): Rop protein, which maintains plasmids at low copy number; rop
   5972..6157    -  CDS            TcR (fragment): tetracycline efflux protein; tet; confers resistance to tetracycline
   6167..6       +  promoter       tet promoter (fragment) (across the origin): E. coli promoter for tetracycline efflux protein gene
