[The description below was written by a language model from this plasmid's Addgene catalogue record and pLannotate feature annotations shown in this document.]
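Description:
pBAD-SPW-RHH is a bacterial expression plasmid built on the pBAD backbone for arabinose-inducible production of SPW-RHH, a synthetic, genetically encoded protease indicator. The annotated 6,179 nt sequence carries the araC regulator gene transcribed divergently from the araBAD promoter, so that expression of the downstream open reading frame is held off by AraC and switched on by L-arabinose. A bacteriophage T7 gene 10 ribosome binding site and an N-terminal leader follow; the leader includes a short His-tag-type fragment (annotated as part of a composite capTEV tag) and the T7 gene 10 leader peptide, which support efficient translation and probably affinity purification. Transcription ends at the rrnB T1 and T2 terminators. The plasmid replicates from a high-copy ColE1/pMB1-type origin, is selected with ampicillin through the bla gene, and also contains an M13 phage origin, the pBR322 bom site, and nonfunctional remnants of rop and the tetracycline resistance gene and promoter.

According to the catalogue entry, the insert is a fusion of mScarlet-I-RHH, a protease substrate sequence, and mWatermelon-RHH. The automated annotation labels this roughly 1.5 kb coding region as tdTomato, which most likely reflects sequence similarity between two tandem Discosoma-derived fluorescent protein domains and that tandem dimer, not the presence of tdTomato itself. The associated publication title describes a FRET pair of red mScarlet and an mScarlet-derived green protein, so cleavage of the linker would be expected to separate the two fluorophores and reduce energy transfer, giving a readout of protease activity. The record does not state which protease the substrate targets or what the RHH designation means. The construct is intended for producing the indicator protein in E. coli.
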