Addgene plasmid #190630: pBAD-SPW-RHH
Purpose: Bacterial expression of genetically encoded protease indicator SPW-RHH
Depositing lab: Robert Campbell. Depositing organization: University of Alberta. Publication: Biosensor Optimization Using a Forster Resonance Energy Transfer Pair Based on mScarlet Red Fluorescent Protein and an mScarlet-Derived Green Fluorescent Protein. Gohil K, Wu SY, Takahashi-Yamashiro K, Shen Y, Campbell RE. ACS Sens. 2023 Feb 24;8(2):587-597. doi: 10.1021/acssensors.2c01730. Epub 2023 Jan 24. PubMed 36693235.
Backbone
  Vector backbone: pBAD
  Vector type: Bacterial Expression
Growth in bacteria
  Bacterial resistance: Ampicillin, 100 μg/mL
  Growth temperature: 37°C
  Growth strain: DH5alpha
  Copy number: High Copy
Gene/Insert
  Gene/Insert name: SPW-RHH (alt name: mScarlet-I-RHH-protease substrate-mWatermelon-RHH)
  Species: Synthetic
Terms and licenses: Academic/Nonprofit Terms; Industry Terms: Not Available to Industry
Depositor comments: Please visit https://doi.org/10.1101/2022.06.20.496847 for bioRxiv preprint
How to cite: pBAD-SPW-RHH was a gift from Robert Campbell (Addgene plasmid # 190630 ; http://n2t.net/addgene:190630 ; RRID:Addgene_190630)
