>Addgene plasmid #190630 | pBAD-SPW-RHH | depositor partial sequence | sequence record 369077 | pBAD-SPW-RHH sequence 1470 bps
ATGGTGAGCAAGGGCGAGGCAGTGATCAAGGAGTTCATGCGGTTCAAGGTGCACATGGAGGGCTCCATGA
ACGGCCACGAGTTCGAGATCGAGGGCGAGGGCGAGGGCCGCCCCTACGAGGGCACCCAGACCGCCAAGCT
GAAGGTGACCAAGGGTGGCCCCCTGCCCTTCTCCTGGGACATCCTGTCCCCTCAGTTCATGTACGGCTCC
AGGGCCTTCATCAAGCACCCCGCCGACATCCCCGACTACTATAAGCAGTCCTTCCCCGAGGGCTTCAAGT
GGGAGCGCGTGATGAACTTCGAGGACGGCGGCGCCGTGACCGTGACCCAGGACACCTCCCTGGAGGACGG
CACCCTGATCTACAAGGTGAAGCTCCGCGGCACCAACTTCCCTCCTGACGGCCCCGTAATGCAGAAGAAG
ACAATGGGCTGGGAAGCGTCCACCGAGCGGTTGTACCCCAGGGACGGCGTGCTGAAGGGCGACATTCATA
TGGCCCTGCGCCTGAAGGACGGCGGCCACTACCTGGCGGACTTCAAGACCACCTACAAGGCCAAGAAGCC
CGTGCAGATGCCCGGCGCCTACAACGTCGACCGCAAGTTGGACATCACCTCCCACAACGAGGACTACACC
GTGGTGGAACAGTACGAACGCTCCGAGGGCCGCCACTCCACCGGCGGCGGTACCGGAGGGAGTGGGGGAA
CAGGCGGGAGTGGAGGAACAGGGGGATGGGAATTGCAAAGCGGGGGCACTGGCGGGTCGGGTGGTACTGG
TGGAAGTGGTGCATGCGGCGAGGCATTGATCAAGGAGTACATGCGGTTCAAGGTGCACATGGAGGGCTCC
ATGGACGGCCACGAGTTCGAGATCGAGGGCGAGGGCGAGGGCCGCCCNTACGAGGGCACCCATACCGCCA
AGCTGAAGGTGACCAAGGGTGGCCCCCTGCCCTTCTCCTGGGACATCCTGTCCCCTCAGTTCGGGTACGG
CTCCAGGGCCTTCATCAAGCACCCCGCCGACATCCCCGACTACTATAAGCAGTCCTTCCCCGAGGGCTTC
AAGTGGGAGCGCGTGATGAACTTCGAGGACGGCGGCGCCGTGACCGTGACCCAGGACACCTCCCTGGAGG
ACGGCACCCTGATCCACAAGGTGAAGCTCCGCGGCACCAACTTCCCTCCTGACGGCCCCGTAATGCAGAG
GAAGACAATGGGCTGGGAAGCGTCCACCGAGCGGTTGTACCCCAGGGACGGCGTGCTGAAGGGCGACATT
CATATGGCCCTGCGCCTGAAGGACGGCGGCCACTACCTGGCGGACTGCAAGACCACCTACAAGGCCAAGA
AGCCCGTGCAGATGCCCGGCGCCTACAACGTCGACCGCAAGTTGGACATCACCTCCCACAACGAGGACTA
CACCGTGGTGGAACAGTACGAACGCTCAGAGGGCCGCCACTCCACCGGCGGCATGGACGAGCTGTACAAG
